Addgene plasmid #228862: HR700_HA2TP53_Ex7
Purpose: (Empty Backbone) Backbone for generation of donor vectors for CRISPR/Cas9 mediated Saturation Genome Editing (SGE) of TP53 Exon 7
Depositing lab: Thorsten Stiewe. Depositing organization: Philipps-Universitaet Marburg. Publication: Deep CRISPR mutagenesis characterizes the functional diversity of TP53 mutations. Funk JS, Klimovich M, Drangenstein D, Pielhoop O, Hunold P, Borowek A, Noeparast M, Pavlakis E, Neumann M, Balourdas DI, Kochhan K, Merle N, Bullwinkel I, Wanzel M, Elmshauser S, Teply-Szymanski J, Nist A, Procida T, Bartkuhn M, Humpert K, Mernberger M, Savai R, Soussi T, Joerger AC, Stiewe T. Nat Genet. 2025 Jan;57(1):140-153. doi: 10.1038/s41588-024-02039-4. Epub 2025 Jan 7. PubMed 39774325.
Backbone
  Vector backbone: MCS1-EF1α-GFP-T2A-Puro-pA-MCS2-PGK-hsvTK (HR700)
  Backbone manufacturer: System Biosciences
  Backbone size (bp): 7402
  Modifications to backbone: Cloning of homology arm 1 ranging from exon 4 to intron 4 of human TP53 (chr17:7,675,788-7,676,168) using BsrGI and BsaI; Cloning of homology arm 2 ranging from intron 4 to intron 9 of human TP53 (chr17:7,673,145-7,675,787) with BbsI recognition sites flanking exon 7 (chr17:7,674,164 and 7,674,308) using MluI and SalI
  Vector type: Mammalian Expression, Cre/Lox, CRISPR
  Selectable markers: Puromycin
Growth in bacteria
  Bacterial resistance: Kanamycin, 50 μg/mL
  Growth temperature: 37°C
  Growth strain: NEB Stable
  Copy number: High Copy
Gene/Insert
  Cloning method: Restriction Enzyme
Terms and licenses: Academic/Nonprofit Terms; Industry Terms: Not Available to Industry
Depositor comments: Please visit https://doi.org/10.1101/2023.03.10.531074 for bioRxiv preprint.
How to cite: HR700_HA2TP53_Ex7 was a gift from Thorsten Stiewe (Addgene plasmid # 228862 ; http://n2t.net/addgene:228862 ; RRID:Addgene_228862)
