[The description below was written by a language model from this plasmid's Addgene catalogue record and pLannotate feature annotations shown in this document.]
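Description:
HR700_HA2TP53_Ex7 is a homologous-recombination donor backbone built on the System Biosciences HR700 targeting vector (MCS1-EF1α-GFP-T2A-Puro-pA-MCS2-PGK-hsvTK). It serves as the starting plasmid for making donor vectors for CRISPR/Cas9-mediated saturation genome editing of human TP53 exon 7. In bacteria it replicates from a high-copy ColE1/pUC-type origin and is selected with kanamycin through the aph(3')-Ia gene. The sequenced record is 10,253 nt, and the catalogue lists it as an empty backbone with no separate insert.

Two stretches of the human TP53 locus flank a central selection cassette. Homology arm 1 spans exon 4 to intron 4, and homology arm 2 runs from intron 4 to intron 9. In arm 2, BbsI recognition sites have been placed on either side of exon 7, presumably so that exon 7 variants or variant libraries can be cloned into that position. The automated annotation picks up the p53 coding matches in both arms. Small hits within arm 2 to C16orf89 and a yeast TRP1 promoter are most likely spurious matches in intronic sequence.

Between the arms, an EF-1α core promoter with an HTLV-1 LTR-derived element drives copGFP and puromycin N-acetyltransferase, joined by T2A according to the backbone name and ending in a bGH polyadenylation signal. This allows fluorescence- or puromycin-based enrichment of integrants. The whole cassette lies between two loxP sites, so Cre can remove it after targeting. Outside arm 2, a PGK promoter drives HSV thymidine kinase with an SV40 poly(A) signal. This provides ganciclovir-type negative selection against random integrants that retain the vector backbone.
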