Features (pLannotate 1.2.2; 28 found; start..end, strand, type, name):
    137..236     +  misc_feature   bom (fragment): basis of mobility region from pBR322
    242..398     -  CDS            lacZα (fragment): LacZα fragment of β-galactosidase; lacZ fragment
    417..591     +  CDS            p53 (fragment): human tumor suppressor protein that is often mutated in cancers; Homo sapiens TP53; responds to cellular stresses to regulate the expression of target genes
    805..838     +  protein_bind   loxP: Cre-mediated recombination occurs in the 8-bp core sequence (GCATACAT). Cre recombinase
   1115..1326    +  promoter       EF-1α core promoter: core promoter for human elongation factor EF-1α
   1339..1607    +  LTR            5' LTR (truncated): truncated 5' long terminal repeat (LTR) from human T-cell leukemia virus (HTLV) type 1
   1663..2327    +  CDS            CopGFP (fragment): green fluorescent protein 2 from Pontellina plumata, also known as ppluGFP2 (Shagin et al., 2004)
   2457..3056    +  CDS            PuroR (fragment): puromycin N-acetyltransferase; pac from Streptomyces; confers resistance to puromycin
   3100..3211    +  polyA_signal   bGH poly(A) signal: bovine growth hormone polyadenylation signal
   3551..3584    +  protein_bind   loxP: Cre-mediated recombination occurs in the 8-bp core sequence (GCATACAT). Cre recombinase
   3725..3961    -  CDS            C16orf89 (fragment): CP089_HUMAN - Experimental evidence at protein level: Swiss-Prot protein existence level 1. From Homo sapiens (Human).
   3988..4004    -  promoter       TRP1 promoter (fragment): S. cerevisiae TRP1
   4152..5570    +  CDS            TP53: P53_HUMAN - Also known as P53. Experimental evidence at protein level: Swiss-Prot protein existence level 1. Acts as a tumor suppressor in many tumor types; induces growth arrest or apoptosis depending on the physiological circumstances and cell type. Involved in cell cycle regulation as a trans-activator that acts to negatively regulate cell division by controlling a set of genes required for this process. One of the activated genes is an inhibitor of cyclin-dependent kinases. Apoptosis induction seems to be mediated either by stimulation of BAX and FAS antigen expression, or by repression of
   5662..5737    +  CDS            p53 (fragment): human tumor suppressor protein that is often mutated in cancers; Homo sapiens TP53; responds to cellular stresses to regulate the expression of target genes
   6137..6401    +  promoter       PGK promoter (fragment): mouse phosphoglycerate kinase 1 promoter
   6394..6507    +  promoter       PGK promoter (fragment): mouse phosphoglycerate kinase 1 promoter
   6521..7651    +  CDS            HSV TK: herpes simplex virus thymidine kinase confers sensitivity to nucleoside analogs such as acyclovir or ganciclovir
   7652..7773    +  polyA_signal   SV40 poly(A) signal: SV40 polyadenylation signal
   7831..7847    -  protein_bind   lac operator: The lac repressor binds to the lac operator to inhibit transcription in E. coli. This inhibition can be relieved by adding lactose or isopropyl-β-D-thiogalactopyranoside (IPTG). lac repressor encoded by lacI
   7855..7885    -  promoter       lac promoter: promoter for the E. coli lac operon
   7900..7921    -  protein_bind   CAP binding site: CAP binding activates transcription in the presence of cAMP. E. coli catabolite activator protein
   7934..8026    -  CDS            lacI (fragment): lac repressor; lacI; The lac repressor binds to the lac operator to inhibit transcription in E. coli. This inhibition can be relieved by adding lactose or isopropyl-β-D-thiogalactopyranoside (IPTG).
   8209..8797    -  rep_origin     ori: high-copy-number ColE1/pMB1/pBR322/pUC origin of replication
   8915..8977    -  CDS            TRA2_ECOLX (fragment): Protein predicted: Swiss-Prot protein existence level 4. Required for transposition of transposon Tn903. From Escherichia coli.
   9118..9933    -  CDS            KanR: aminoglycoside phosphotransferase; aph(3')-Ia; confers resistance to kanamycin in bacteria or G418 (Geneticin®) in eukaryotes
  10052..10070   -  misc_feature   Tn5 ME: hyperactive mosaic end for Tn5 transposase recognition (Reznikoff et al., 2004)
  10071..10158   -  promoter       AmpR promoter (fragment): bla
  10253..35      +  CDS            rop (fragment) (across the origin): Rop protein, which maintains plasmids at low copy number; rop
>Addgene plasmid #228862 | HR700_HA2TP53_Ex7 | addgene full sequence | sequence record 457013 | Addgene NGS Result
TCGCGCGTTTCGGTGATGACGGTGAAAACCTCTGACACATGCAGCTCCCGGAGACGGTCACAGCTTGTCT
GTAAGCGGATGCCGGGAGCAGACAAGCCCGTCAGGGCGCGTCAGCGGGTGTTGGCGGGTGTCGGGGCTGG
CTTAACTATGCGGCATCAGAGCAGATTGTACTGAGAGTGCACCATATGCGGTGTGAAATACCGCACAGAT
GCGTAAGGAGAAAATACCGCATCAGGCGCCATTCGCCATTCAGGCTGCGCAACTGTTGGGAAGGGCGATC
GGTGCGGGCCTCTTCGCTATTACGCCAGCTGGCGAAAGGGGGATGTGCTGCAAGGCGATTAAGTTGGGTA
ACGCCAGGGTTTTCCCAGTCACGACGTTGTAAAACGACGGCCAGTGAAACTAGTGGTACCTGTACAAGAG
GCTGCTCCCCCCGTGGCCCCTGCACCAGCAGCTCCTACACCGGCGGCCCCTGCACCAGCCCCCTCCTGGC
CCCTGTCATCTTCTGTCCCTTCCCAGAAAACCTACCAGGGCAGCTACGGTTTCCGTCTGGGCTTCTTGCA
TTCTGGGACAGCCAAGTCTGTGACTTGCACGGTCAGTTGCCCTGAGGGGCTGGCTTCCATGAGACTTCAA
TGCCTGGCCGTATCCCCCTGCATTTCTTTTGTTTGGAACTTTGGGATTCCTCTTCACCCTTTGGCTTCCT
GTCAGTGTTTTTTTATAGTTTACCCACTTAATGTGTGATCTCTGACTCCTGTCCCAAAGTTGAATATTCC
CCCCTTGAATTTGGGCTTTTATCCATCGGTCTCTATAACTTCGTATAGCATACATTATACGAAGTTATGC
TAGCGAGGGACAGCCCCCCCCCAAAGCCCCCAGGGATGTAATTACGTCCCTCCCCCGCTAGGGGGCAGCA
GCGAGCCGCCCGGGGCTCCGCTCCGGTCCGGCGCTCCCCCCGCATCCCCGAGCCGGCAGCGTGCGGGGAC
AGCCCGGGCACGGGGAAGGTGGCACGGGATCGCTTTCCTCTGAACGCTTCTCGCTGCTCTTTGAGCCTGC
AGACACCTGGGGGGATACGGGGAAAAGCTAGCAAGGATCTGCGATCGCTCCGGTGCCCGTCAGTGGGCAG
AGCGCACATCGCCCACAGTCCCCGAGAAGTTGGGGGGAGGGGTCGGCAATTGAACGGGTGCCTAGAGAAG
GTGGCGCGGGGTAAACTGGGAAAGTGATGTCGTGTACTGGCTCCGCCTTTTTCCCGAGGGTGGGGGAGAA
CCGTATATAAGTGCAGTAGTCGCCGTGAACGTTCTTTTTCGCAACGGGTTTGCCGCCAGAACACAGCTGA
AGCTTCGAGGGGCTCGCATCTCTCCTTCACGCGCCCGCCGCCCTACCTGAGGCCGCCATCCACGCCGGTT
GAGTCGCGTTCTGCCGCCTCCCGCCTGTGGTGCCTCCTGAACTGCGTCCGCCGTCTAGGTAAGTTTAAAG
CTCAGGTCGAGTCCGGGCCTTTGTCCGGCGCTCCCTTGGAGCCTACCTAGACTCAGCCGGCTCTCCACGC
TTTGCCTGACCCTGCTTGCTCAACTCTACGTCTTTGTTTCGTTTTCTGTTCTGCGCCGTTACAGATCCAA
GCTGTGACCGGCGCCTACGAATTCGCCACCATGGAGAGCGACGAGAGCGGCCTGCCCGCCATGGAGATCG
AGTGCCGCATCACCGGCACCCTGAACGGCGTGGAGTTCGAGCTGGTGGGCGGCGGAGAGGGCACCCCCAA
GCAGGGCCGCATGACCAACAAGATGAAGAGCACCAAAGGCGCCCTGACCTTCAGCCCCTACCTGCTGAGC
CACGTGATGGGCTACGGCTTCTACCACTTCGGCACCTACCCCAGCGGCTACGAGAACCCCTTCCTGCACG
CCATCAACAACGGCGGCTACACCAACACCCGCATCGAGAAGTACGAGGACGGCGGCGTGCTGCACGTGAG
CTTCAGCTACCGCTACGAGGCCGGCCGCGTGATCGGCGACTTCAAGGTGGTGGGCACCGGCTTCCCCGAG
GACAGCGTGATCTTCACCGACAAGATCATCCGCAGCAACGCCACCGTGGAGCACCTGCACCCCATGGGCG
ATAACGTGCTGGTGGGCAGCTTCGCCCGCACCTTCAGCCTGCGCGACGGCGGCTACTACAGCTTCGTGGT
GGACAGCCACATGCACTTCAAGAGCGCCATCCACCCCAGCATCCTGCAGAACGGGGGCCCCATGTTCGCC
TTCCGCCGCGTGGAGGAGCTGCACAGCAACACCGAGCTGGGCATCGTGGAGTACCAGCACGCCTTCAAGA
CCCCCATCGCCTTCGCCAGATCCCGCGCTCAGTCGTCCAATTCTGCCGTGGACGGCACCGCCGGACCCGG
CTCCACCGGATCTCGCAGTACTGAGGGCAGAGGAAGTCTCCTAACATGCGGTGACGTGGAGGAGAATCCC
GGCCCTATGACCGAGTACAAGCCCACGGTGCGCCTCGCCACCCGCGACGACGTCCCCAGGGCCGTACGCA
CCCTCGCCGCCGCGTTCGCCGACTACCCCGCCACGCGCCACACCGTCGATCCGGACCGCCACATCGAGCG
GGTCACCGAGCTGCAAGAACTCTTCCTCACGCGCGTCGGGCTCGACATCGGCAAGGTGTGGGTCGCGGAC
GACGGCGCCGCGGTGGCGGTCTGGACCACGCCGGAGAGCGTCGAAGCGGGGGCGGTGTTCGCCGAGATCG
GCCCGCGCATGGCCGAGTTGAGCGGTTCCCGGCTGGCCGCGCAGCAACAGATGGAAGGCCTCCTGGCGCC
GCACCGGCCCAAGGAGCCCGCGTGGTTCCTGGCCACCGTCGGCGTCTCGCCCGACCACCAGGGCAAGGGT
CTGGGCAGCGCCGTCGTGCTCCCCGGAGTGGAGGCGGCCGAGCGCGCCGGGGTGCCCGCCTTCCTGGAGA
CATCCGCGCCCCGCAACCTCCCCTTCTACGAGCGGCTCGGCTTCACCGTCACCGCCGACGTCGAGGTGCC
CGAAGGACCGCGCACCTGGTGCATGACCCGCAAGCCCGGTGCCTGAGGATCCTGATCGAGTCTAGAGGGC
CCCCGCTGATCAGCCTCGACTGTGCCTTCTAGTTGCCAGCCATCTGTTGTTTGCCCCTCCCCCGTGCCTT
CCTTGACCCTGGAAGGTGCCACTCCCACTGTCCTTTCCTAATAAAATGAGGAAATTGCATCGCATTGTCT
GAGTAGGTGTCATTCTATTCTGGGGGGTGGGGTGGGGCAGGACAGCAAGGGGGAGGATTGGGAAGAGAAT
AGCAGGCATGCTGGGGAAGATCTTTTTCCCCGTATCCCCCCAGGTGTCTGCAGGCTCAAAGAGCAGCGAG
AAGCGTTCAGAGGAAAGCGATCCCGTGCCACCTTCCCCGTGCCCGGGCTGTCCCCGCACGCTGCCGGCTC
GGGGATGCGGGGGGAGCGCCGGACCGGAGCGGAGCCCCGGGCGGCTCGCTGCTGCCCCCTAGCGGGGGAG
GGACGTAATTACATCCCTGGGGGCTTTGGGGGGGGGCTGTCCCTAGATCTATAACTTCGTATAGCATACA
TTATACGAAGTTATGAGAATTCACACGCGTCCATCACACCCTCAGCATCTCTCCTGGGGATGCAGAACTT
TTCTTTTTCTTCATCCACGTGTATTCCTTGGCTTTTGAAAATAAGCTCCTGACCAGGCTTGGTGGCTCAC
ACCTGCAATCCCAGCACTCTCAAAGAGGCCAAGGCAGGCAGATCACCTGAGCCCAGGAGTTCAAGACCAG
CCTGGGTAACATGATGAAACCTCGTCTCTACAAAAAAATACAAAAAATTAGCCAGGCATGGTGGTGCACA
CCTATAGTCCCAGCCACTTAGGAGGCTGAGGTGGGAAGATCACTTGAGGCCAGGAGATGGAGGCTGCAGT
GAGCTGTGATCACACCACTGTGCTCCAGCCTGAGTGACAGAGCAAGACCCTATCTCAAAAAAAAAAAAAA
AAAAGAAAAGCTCCTGAGGTGTAGACGCCAACTCTCTCTAGCTCGCTAGTGGGTTGCAGGAGGTGCTTAC
GCATGTTTGTTTCTTTGCTGCCGAATTCCAGTTGCTTTATCTGTTCACTTGTGCCCTGACTTTCAACTCT
GTCTCCTTCCTCTTCCTACAGTACTCCCCTGCCCTCAACAAGATGTTTTGCCAACTGGCCAAGACCTGCC
CTGTGCAGCTGTGGGTTGATTCCACACCCCCGCCCGGCACCCGCGTCCGCGCCATGGCCATCTACAAGCA
GTCACAGCACATGACGGAGGTTGTGAGGCGCTGCCCCCACCATGAGCGCTGCTCAGATAGCGATGGTGAG
CAGCTGGGGCTGGAGAGACGACAGGGCTGGTTGCCCAGGGTCCCCAGGCCTCTGATTCCTCACTGATTGC
TCTTAGGTCTGGCCCCTCCTCAGCATCTTATCCGAGTGGAAGGAAATTTGCGTGTGGAGTATTTGGATGA
CAGAAACACTTTTCGACATAGTGTGGTGGTGCCCTATGAGCCGCCTGAGGTCTGGTTTGCAACTGGGGTC
TCTGGGAGGAGGGGTTAAGGGTGGTTGTCAGTGGCCCTCCAGGTGAGCAGTAGGGGGGCTTTCTCCTGCT
GCTTATTTGACCTCCCTATAACCCCATGAGATGTGCAAAGTAAATGGGTTTAACTATTGCACAGTTGAAA
AAACTGAAGCTTACAGAGGCTAAGGGCCTCCCCTGCTTGGCTGGGCGCAGTGGCTCATGCCTGTAATCCC
AGCACTTTGGGAGGCCAAGGCAGGCGGATCACGAGGTTGGGAGATCGAGACCATCCTGGCTAACGGTGAA
ACCCCGTCTCTACTGAAAAATACAAAAAAAAATTAGCCGGGCGTGGTGCTGGGCACCTGTAGTCCCAGCT
ACTCGGGAGGCTGAGGAAGGAGAATGGCGTGAACCTGGGCGGTGGAGCTTGCAGTGAGCTGAGATCACGC
CACTGCACTCCAGCCTGGGCGACAGAGCGAGATTCCATCTCAAAAAAAAAAAAAAAAGGCCTCCCCTGCT
TGCCACAGGTCTCCCCAAGGCGCACTGGCCTCATCTTGGGGTCTTCCCTGTGTTCACTTGCCGAAGACAC
CCTGCACACTGGCCTGCTGTGCCCCAGCCTCTGCTTGCCTCTGACCCCTGGGCCCACCTCTTACCGATTT
CTTCCATACTACTACCCATCCACCTCTCATCACATCCCCGGCGGGGAATCTCCTTACTGCTCCCACTCAG
TTTTCTTTTCTCTGGCTTTGGGACCTCTTAACCTGTGGCTTCTCCTCCACCTACCTGGAGCTGGAGCTTA
GGCTCCAGAAAGGACAAGGGTGGTTGGGAGTAGATGGAGCCTGGTTTTTTAAATGGGACAGGTAGGACCT
GATTTCCTTACTGCCTCTTGCTTCTCTTTTCCTATCCTGAGTAGTGGTAATCTACTGGGACGGAACAGCT
TTGAGGTGCGTGTTTGTGCCTGTCCTGGGAGAGACCGGCGCACAGAGGAAGAGAATCTCCGCAAGAAAGG
GGAGCCTCACCACGAGCTGCCCCCAGGGAGCACTAAGCGAGGTAAGCAAGCAGGACAAGAAGCGGTGGAG
GAGACCAAGGGTGCAGTTATGCCTCAGATTCACTTTTATCACCTTTCCTTGCCTCTTTCCTAGCACTGCC
CAACAACACCAGCTCCTCTCCCCAGCCAAAGAAGAAACCACTGGATGGAGAATATTTCACCCTTCAGGTA
CTAAGTCTTGGGACCTCTTATCAAGTGGAAAGTTTCCAGTCTAACACTCAAAATGCCGTTTTCTTCTTGA
CTGTTTTACCTGCAATTGGGGCATTTGCCATCAGGGGGCAGTGATGCCTCAAAGACAATGGCTCCTGGTT
GTAGCTAACTAACTTCAGAACACCAACTTATACCATAATATATATTTTAAAGGACCAGACCAGCTTTCAA
AAAGAAAATTGTTAAAGAGAGCATGAAAATGGTTCTATGACTTTGCCTGATACAGATGCTACTTGACTTA
CGATGGTGTTACTTCCTGATAAACTCGTCGTAAGTTGAAAATATTGTAAGTTGAAAATGGATTTAATACA
CCTAATCTAAGGAACATCATAGCTTAGCCTAGCCTGCGTCGACACCCCTCTGGCCTCGCACACATTCCAC
ATCCACCGGTAGGCGCCAACCGGCTCCGTTCTTTGGTGGCCCCTTCGCGCCACCTTCTACTCCTCCCCTA
GTCAGGAAGTTCCCCCCCGCCCCGCAGCTCGCGTCGTGCAGGACGTGACAAATGGAAGTAGCACGTCTCA
CTAGTCTCGTGCAGATGGACAGCACCGCTGAGCAATGGAAGCGGGTAGGCCTTTGGGGCAGCGGCCAATA
GCAGCTTTGCTCCTTCGCTTTCTGGGCTCAGGGGCGGGGCGGGCGCCCGAAGGTCCTCCGGAGGCCCGGC
ATTCTGCACGCTTCAAAAGCGCACGTCTGCCGCGCTGTTCTCCTCTTCCTCATCTCCGGGCCTTTCGACC
TGCAGCCACCATGGCTTCGTACCCCGGCCATCAACACGCCTCTGCGTTCGACCAGGCTGCGCGTTCTCGC
GGCCATAGCAACCGACGTACGGCGTTGCGCCCTCGCCGGCAGCAAGAAGCCACGGAAGTCCGCCCGGAGC
AGAAAATGCCCACGCTACTGCGGGTTTATATAGACGGTCCCCACGGGATGGGGAAAACCACCACCACGCA
ACTGCTGGTGGCCCTGGGTTCGCGCGACGATATCGTCTACGTACCCGAGCCGATGACTTACTGGCGGGTG
CTGGGGGCTTCCGAGACAATCGCGAACATCTACACCACACAACACCGCCTCGACCAGGGTGAGATATCGG
CCGGGGACGCGGCGGTGGTAATGACAAGCGCCCAGATAACAATGGGCATGCCTTATGCCGTGACCGACGC
CGTTCTGGCTCCTCATATCGGGGGGGAGGCTGGGAGCTCACATGCCCCGCCCCCGGCCCTCACCCTCATC
TTCGACCGCCATCCCATCGCCGCCCTCCTGTGCTACCCGGCCGCGCGGTACCTTATGGGCAGCATGACCC
CCCAGGCCGTGCTGGCGTTCGTGGCCCTCATCCCGCCGACCTTGCCCGGCACCAACATCGTGCTTGGGGC
CCTTCCGGAGGACAGACACATCGACCGCCTGGCCAAACGCCAGCGCCCCGGCGAGCGGCTGGACCTGGCT
ATGCTGGCTGCGATTCGCCGCGTTTACGGGCTACTTGCCAATACGGTGCGGTATCTGCAGTGCGGCGGGT
CGTGGCGGGAGGACTGGGGACAGCTTTCGGGGACGGCCGTGCCGCCCCAGGGTGCCGAGCCCCAGAGCAA
CGCGGGCCCACGACCCCATATCGGGGACACGTTATTTACCCTGTTTCGGGCCCCCGAGTTGCTGGCCCCC
AACGGCGACCTGTATAACGTGTTTGCCTGGGCCTTGGACGTCTTGGCCAAACGCCTCCGTTCCATGCACG
TCTTTATCCTGGATTACGACCAATCGCCCGCCGGCTGCCGGGACGCCCTGCTGCAACTTACCTCCGGGAT
GGTCCAGACCCACGTCACCACCCCCGGCTCCATACCGACGATATGCGACCTGGCGCGCACGTTTGCCCGG
GAGATGGGGGAGGCTAACTGAAACTTGTTTATTGCAGCTTATAATGGTTACAAATAAAGCAATAGCATCA
CAAATTTCACAAATAAAGCATTTTTTTCACTGCATTCTAGTTGTGGTTTGTCCAAACTCATCAATGTATC
TTATCATGTCTGGATATCAAGCTTGGCGTAATCATGGTCATAGCTGTTTCCTGTGTGAAATTGTTATCCG
CTCACAATTCCACACAACATACGAGCCGGAAGCATAAAGTGTAAAGCCTGGGGTGCCTAATGAGTGAGCT
AACTCACATTAATTGCGTTGCGCTCACTGCCCGCTTTCCAGTCGGGAAACCTGTCGTGCCAGCTGCATTA
ATGAATCGGCCAACGCGCGGGGAGAGGCGGTTTGCGTATTGGGCGCTCTTCCGCTTCCTCGCTCACTGAC
TCGCTGCGCTCGGTCGTTCGGCTGCGGCGAGCGGTATCAGCTCACTCAAAGGCGGTAATACGGTTATCCA
CAGAATCAGGGGATAACGCAGGAAAGAACATGTGAGCAAAAGGCCAGCAAAAGGCCAGGAACCGTAAAAA
GGCCGCGTTGCTGGCGTTTTTCCATAGGCTCCGCCCCCCTGACGAGCATCACAAAAATCGACGCTCAAGT
CAGAGGTGGCGAAACCCGACAGGACTATAAAGATACCAGGCGTTTCCCCCTGGAAGCTCCCTCGTGCGCT
CTCCTGTTCCGACCCTGCCGCTTACCGGATACCTGTCCGCCTTTCTCCCTTCGGGAAGCGTGGCGCTTTC
TCATAGCTCACGCTGTAGGTATCTCAGTTCGGTGTAGGTCGTTCGCTCCAAGCTGGGCTGTGTGCACGAA
CCCCCCGTTCAGCCCGACCGCTGCGCCTTATCCGGTAACTATCGTCTTGAGTCCAACCCGGTAAGACACG
ACTTATCGCCACTGGCAGCAGCCACTGGTAACAGGATTAGCAGAGCGAGGTATGTAGGCGGTGCTACAGA
GTTCTTGAAGTGGTGGCCTAACTACGGCTACACTAGAAGAACAGTATTTGGTATCTGCGCTCTGCTGAAG
CCAGTTACCTTCGGAAAAAGAGTTGGTAGCTCTTGATCCGGCAAACAAACCACCGCTGGTAGCGGTGGTT
TTTTTGTTTGCAAGCAGCAGATTACGCGCAGAAAAAAAGGATCTCAAGAAGATCCTTTGATCTTTTCTAC
GGGGTCTGACGCTCAGTGGAACGAAAACTCACGTTAAGGGATTTTGGTCATGAGATTATCAAAAAGGATC
TTCACCTAGATCCTTTTGATCCCCGCCACGGTTGATGAGAGCTTTGTTGTAGGTGGACCAGTTGGTGATT
TTGAACTTTTGCTTTGCCACGGAACGGTCTGCGTTGTCGGGAAGATGCGTGATCTGATCCTTCAACTCAG
CAAAAGTTCGATTTATTCAACAAAGCCGCCGTCCCGTCAAGTCAGCGTAATGCTCTGCCAGTGTTACAAC
CAATTAACCAATTCTGATTAGAAAAACTCATCGAGCATCAAATGAAACTGCAATTTATTCATATCAGGAT
TATCAATACCATATTTTTGAAAAAGCCGTTTCTGTAATGAAGGAGAAAACTCACCGAGGCAGTTCCATAG
GATGGCAAGATCCTGGTATCGGTCTGCGATTCCGACTCGTCCAACATCAATACAACCTATTAATTTCCCC
TCGTCAAAAATAAGGTTATCAAGTGAGAAATCACCATGAGTGACGACTGAATCCGGTGAGAATGGCAAAA
GTTTATGCATTTCTTTCCAGACTTGTTCAACAGGCCAGCCATTACGCTCGTCATCAAAATCACTCGCATC
AACCAAACCGTTATTCATTCGTGATTGCGCCTGAGCGAGACGAAATACGCGATCGCTGTTAAAAGGACAA
TTACAAACAGGAATCGAATGCAACCGGCGCAGGAACACTGCCAGCGCATCAACAATATTTTCACCTGAAT
CAGGATATTCTTCTAATACCTGGAATGCTGTTTTTCCGGGGATCGCAGTGGTGAGTAACCATGCATCATC
AGGAGTACGGATAAAATGCTTGATGGTCGGAAGAGGCATAAATTCCGTCAGCCAGTTTAGTCTGACCATC
TCATCTGTAACATCATTGGCAACGCTACCTTTGCCATGTTTCAGAAACAACTCTGGCGCATCGGGCTTCC
CATACAATCGATAGATTGTCGCACCTGATTGCCCGACATTATCGCGAGCCCATTTATACCCATATAAATC
AGCATCCATGTTGGAATTTAATCGCGGCCTCGAGCAAGACGTTTCCCGTTGAATATGGCTCATAACACCC
CTTGTATTACTGTTTATGTAAGCAGACAGTTTTATTGTTCATGATGATATATTTTTATCTTGTGCAATGT
AACATCAGAGATTTTGAGACACAATTCATCGATGATGGTTGAGATGTGTATAAGAGACAGATTATTGAAG
CATTTATCAGGGTTATTGTCTCATGAGCGGATACATATTTGAATGTATTTAGAAAAATAAACAAATAGGG
GTTCCGCGCACATTTCCCCGAAAAGTGCCACCTGACGTCTAAGAAACCATTATTATCATGACATTAACCT
ATAAAAATAGGCGTATCACGAGGCCCTTTCGTC
